Addgene plasmid #211875: pGS379_tdTomato-10xGCN4-T2A-BSD Lenti
Purpose: 10xGCN4pep transgene expression
Depositing lab: Iain Cheeseman. Depositing organization: Whitehead Institute for Biomedical Research.
Backbone
  Vector backbone: pLenti
  Vector type: Lentiviral
  Selectable markers: Blasticidin
Growth in bacteria
  Bacterial resistance: Ampicillin, 100 μg/mL
  Growth temperature: 37°C
  Growth strain: NEB Stable
  Copy number: High Copy
Gene/Insert
  Gene/Insert name: 10xGCN4pep
  Species: Synthetic
  Mutation: N/A
  Cloning method: Restriction Enzyme; 5′ cloning site Unknown (unknown if destroyed)
Terms and licenses: Academic/Nonprofit Terms; Industry Terms: Not Available to Industry
How to cite: pGS379_tdTomato-10xGCN4-T2A-BSD Lenti was a gift from Iain Cheeseman (Addgene plasmid # 211875 ; http://n2t.net/addgene:211875 ; RRID:Addgene_211875)
