[The description below was written by a language model from this plasmid's Addgene catalogue record and pLannotate feature annotations shown in this document.]
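Description:
pGS379_tdTomato-10xGCN4-T2A-BSD Lenti is a third-generation-style, self-inactivating HIV-1 lentiviral transfer plasmid built on a pLenti backbone. It is propagated in E. coli through a high-copy ColE1/pUC origin with ampicillin resistance (AmpR), and it also carries an f1 origin and remnants of lac/lacZα cloning sequences. The viral portion comprises an RSV promoter driving a truncated 5' LTR, the Ψ packaging signal with a gag fragment, the Rev response element, a cPPT/CTS, WPRE, and a ΔU3 3' LTR followed by an SV40 poly(A) signal and SV40 origin. Together these allow Rev-dependent production and packaging of the genomic RNA, efficient nuclear import and expression of the integrated provirus, and inactivation of LTR promoter activity after integration. A fragment of the U6 promoter is annotated upstream of the cPPT, apparently a leftover of the parental backbone rather than a functional cassette.

The payload is a single open reading frame expressed from the EF-1α core promoter. It begins with the red-orange tandem-dimer fluorescent protein tdTomato, followed by a short linker region containing an S-Tag. Next comes a synthetic array of GCN4 peptide epitopes, given as ten copies in the name and catalogue entry, although the automated annotation flags only two repeats. According to the construct name, a T2A self-cleaving peptide, not itself annotated, separates this fusion from blasticidin S deaminase, so transduced mammalian cells can be selected with blasticidin. GCN4 peptide arrays of this type are the scaffold of SunTag-style systems, in which a cognate scFv fusion protein binds multiple copies. The record states the purpose only as 10xGCN4pep transgene expression and does not describe a specific downstream application.
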