Features (pLannotate 1.2.2; 32 found; start..end, strand, type, name):
     72..93      +  protein_bind   CAP binding site: CAP binding activates transcription in the presence of cAMP. E. coli catabolite activator protein
    108..138     +  promoter       lac promoter: promoter for the E. coli lac operon
    146..162     +  protein_bind   lac operator: The lac repressor binds to the lac operator to inhibit transcription in E. coli. This inhibition can be relieved by adding lactose or isopropyl-β-D-thiogalactopyranoside (IPTG). lac repressor encoded by lacI
    207..225     +  promoter       T3 promoter: promoter for bacteriophage T3 RNA polymerase
    253..479     +  promoter       RSV promoter: Rous sarcoma virus enhancer/promoter
    480..660     +  LTR            5' LTR (truncated): truncated 5' long terminal repeat (LTR) from HIV-1
    707..832     +  misc_feature   HIV-1 Ψ: packaging signal of human immunodeficiency virus type 1
    816..1154    +  CDS            HIV-1 gag (fragment): gag protein from human immunodeficiency virus 1; gag
   1329..1562    +  misc_feature   RRE: The Rev response element (RRE) of HIV-1 allows for Rev-dependent mRNA export from the nucleus to the cytoplasm.
   1939..1965    +  CDS            Rev (fragment): human immunodeficiency virus 1 (HIV-1) Rev protein; rev; enhances nuclear export of unspliced and incompletely spliced viral mRNAs
   1969..2149    +  promoter       U6 promoter (fragment): RNA polymerase III promoter for human U6 snRNA
   2190..2307    +  misc_feature   cPPT/CTS: central polypurine tract and central termination sequence of HIV-1
   2379..2590    +  promoter       EF-1α core promoter: core promoter for human elongation factor EF-1α
   2623..4050    +  CDS            tdTomato: tdTomato is a basic (constitutively fluorescent) orange fluorescent protein published in 2004, derived from Discosoma sp.. It is reported to be a somewhat slowly-maturing tandem dimer with low acid sensitivity.
   4077..4095    +  misc_feature   MCS (fragment): pBluescript multiple cloning site
   4096..4115    +  CDS            capTEV™ (fragment): composite tag for in vivo biotinylation, TEV protease cleavage, and 6xHis tagging
   4129..4173    +  CDS            S-Tag: affinity and epitope tag derived from pancreatic ribonuclease A
   4210..4275    +  CDS            GCN4 (fragment): GCN4_YEAST - Also known as AAS101 From Saccharomyces cerevisiae (strain ATCC 204508 / S288c) (Baker's yeast).
   4372..4437    +  CDS            GCN4_v1: GCN4 peptide that allows binding to an scFv-GFP fusion protein (Tanenbaum et al., 2014)
   5098..5496    +  CDS            BSD: blasticidin S deaminase; Aspergillus terreus BSD; confers resistance to blasticidin
   5542..6130    +  misc_feature   WPRE: woodchuck hepatitis virus posttranscriptional regulatory element
   6181..6200    +  misc_feature   cPPT/CTS (fragment): central polypurine tract and central termination sequence of HIV-1
   6202..6435    +  LTR            3' LTR (ΔU3): self-inactivating 3' long terminal repeat (LTR) from HIV-1
   6513..6634    +  polyA_signal   SV40 poly(A) signal: SV40 polyadenylation signal
   6674..6809    +  rep_origin     SV40 ori: SV40 origin of replication
   6830..6848    -  promoter       T7 promoter: promoter for bacteriophage T7 RNA polymerase
   6856..7011    +  CDS            lacZα (fragment): LacZα fragment of β-galactosidase; lacZ fragment
   7016..7444    +  rep_origin     f1 ori (sequence partly withheld): f1 bacteriophage origin of replication; arrow indicates direction of (+) strand synthesis
   7497..7601    +  promoter       AmpR promoter: bla
   7602..8462    +  CDS            AmpR: β-lactamase; bla; confers resistance to ampicillin, carbenicillin, and related antibiotics
   8633..9221    +  rep_origin     ori: high-copy-number ColE1/pMB1/pBR322/pUC origin of replication
   9404..59      +  CDS            lacI (fragment) (across the origin): lac repressor; lacI; The lac repressor binds to the lac operator to inhibit transcription in E. coli. This inhibition can be relieved by adding lactose or isopropyl-β-D-thiogalactopyranoside (IPTG).
>Addgene plasmid #211875 | pGS379_tdTomato-10xGCN4-T2A-BSD Lenti | addgene full sequence | sequence record 424815 | Addgene NGS Result
TGGCCGATTCATTAATGCAGCTGGCACGACAGGTTTCCCGACTGGAAAGCGGGCAGTGAGCGCAACGCAA
TTAATGTGAGTTAGCTCACTCATTAGGCACCCCAGGCTTTACACTTTATGCTTCCGGCTCGTATGTTGTG
TGGAATTGTGAGCGGATAACAATTTCACACAGGAAACAGCTATGACCATGATTACGCCAAGCGCGCAATT
AACCCTCACTAAAGGGAACAAAAGCTGGAGCTGCAAGCTTAATGTAGTCTTATGCAATACTCTTGTAGTC
TTGCAACATGGTAACGATGAGTTAGCAACATGCCTTACAAGGAGAGAAAAAGCACCGTGCATGCCGATTG
GTGGAAGTAAGGTGGTACGATCGTGCCTTATTAGGAAGGCAACAGACGGGTCTGACATGGATTGGACGAA
CCACTGAATTGCCGCATTGCAGAGATATTGTATTTAAGTGCCTAGCTCGATACATAAACGGGTCTCTCTG
GTTAGACCAGATCTGAGCCTGGGAGCTCTCTGGCTAACTAGGGAACCCACTGCTTAAGCCTCAATAAAGC
TTGCCTTGAGTGCTTCAAGTAGTGTGTGCCCGTCTGTTGTGTGACTCTGGTAACTAGAGATCCCTCAGAC
CCTTTTAGTCAGTGTGGAAAATCTCTAGCAGTGGCGCCCGAACAGGGACTTGAAAGCGAAAGGGAAACCA
GAGGAGCTCTCTCGACGCAGGACTCGGCTTGCTGAAGCGCGCACGGCAAGAGGCGAGGGGCGGCGACTGG
TGAGTACGCCAAAAATTTTGACTAGCGGAGGCTAGAAGGAGAGAGATGGGTGCGAGAGCGTCAGTATTAA
GCGGGGGAGAATTAGATCGCGATGGGAAAAAATTCGGTTAAGGCCAGGGGGAAAGAAAAAATATAAATTA
AAACATATAGTATGGGCAAGCAGGGAGCTAGAACGATTCGCAGTTAATCCTGGCCTGTTAGAAACATCAG
AAGGCTGTAGACAAATACTGGGACAGCTACAACCATCCCTTCAGACAGGATCAGAAGAACTTAGATCATT
ATATAATACAGTAGCAACCCTCTATTGTGTGCATCAAAGGATAGAGATAAAAGACACCAAGGAAGCTTTA
GACAAGATAGAGGAAGAGCAAAACAAAAGTAAGACCACCGCACAGCAAGCGGCCGGCCGCTGATCTTCAG
ACCTGGAGGAGGAGATATGAGGGACAATTGGAGAAGTGAATTATATAAATATAAAGTAGTAAAAATTGAA
CCATTAGGAGTAGCACCCACCAAGGCAAAGAGAAGAGTGGTGCAGAGAGAAAAAAGAGCAGTGGGAATAG
GAGCTTTGTTCCTTGGGTTCTTGGGAGCAGCAGGAAGCACTATGGGCGCAGCGTCAATGACGCTGACGGT
ACAGGCCAGACAATTATTGTCTGGTATAGTGCAGCAGCAGAACAATTTGCTGAGGGCTATTGAGGCGCAA
CAGCATCTGTTGCAACTCACAGTCTGGGGCATCAAGCAGCTCCAGGCAAGAATCCTGGCTGTGGAAAGAT
ACCTAAAGGATCAACAGCTCCTGGGGATTTGGGGTTGCTCTGGAAAACTCATTTGCACCACTGCTGTGCC
TTGGAATGCTAGTTGGAGTAATAAATCTCTGGAACAGATTTGGAATCACACGACCTGGATGGAGTGGGAC
AGAGAAATTAACAATTACACAAGCTTAATACACTCCTTAATTGAAGAATCGCAAAACCAGCAAGAAAAGA
ATGAACAAGAATTATTGGAATTAGATAAATGGGCAAGTTTGTGGAATTGGTTTAACATAACAAATTGGCT
GTGGTATATAAAATTATTCATAATGATAGTAGGAGGCTTGGTAGGTTTAAGAATAGTTTTTGCTGTACTT
TCTATAGTGAATAGAGTTAGGCAGGGATATTCACCATTATCGTTTCAGACCCACCTCCCAACCCCGAGGG
GACCCAGAGAGGGCCTATTTCCCATGATTCCTTCATATTTGCATATACGATACAAGGCTGTTAGAGAGAT
AATTAGAATTAATTTGACTGTAAACACAAAGATATTAGTACAAAATACGTGACGTAGAAAGTAATAATTT
CTTGGGTAGTTTGCAGTTTTAAAATTATGTTTTAAAATGGACTATCATAAATTCTAGATCTTGAGACAAA
TGGCAGTATTCATCCACAATTTTAAAAGAAAAGGGGGGATTGGGGGGTACAGTGCAGGGGAAAGAATAGT
AGACATAATAGCAACAGACATACAAACTAAAGAATTACAAAAACAAATTACAAAAATTCAAAATTTTCGG
GTTTATTACAGGGACAGCAGAGATCCACTTTGGCGCCGGCTCGTCGAGTGGCTCCGGTGCCCGTCAGTGG
GCAGAGCGCACATCGCCCACAGTCCCCGAGAAGTTGGGGGGAGGGGTCGGCAATTGAACCGGTGCCTAGA
GAAGGTGGCGCGGGGTAAACTGGGAAAGTGATGTCGTGTACTGGCTCCGCCTTTTTCCCGAGGGTGGGGG
AGAACCGTATATAAGTGCAGTAGTCGCCGTGAACGTTCTTTTTCGCAACGGGTTTGCCGCCAGAACACAG
GTGTCGTGACGCGGGATCCGATATCCGCCACCATGGTGAGCAAGGGCGAGGAGGTCATCAAAGAGTTCAT
GCGCTTCAAGGTGCGCATGGAGGGCTCCATGAACGGCCACGAGTTCGAGATCGAGGGCGAGGGCGAGGGC
CGCCCCTACGAGGGCACCCAGACCGCCAAGCTGAAGGTGACCAAGGGCGGCCCCCTGCCCTTCGCCTGGG
ACATCCTGTCCCCCCAGTTCATGTACGGCTCCAAGGCGTACGTGAAGCACCCCGCCGACATCCCCGATTA
CAAGAAGCTGTCCTTCCCCGAGGGCTTCAAGTGGGAGCGCGTGATGAACTTCGAGGACGGCGGTCTGGTG
ACCGTGACCCAGGACTCCTCCCTGCAGGACGGCACGCTGATCTACAAGGTGAAGATGCGCGGCACCAACT
TCCCCCCCGACGGCCCCGTAATGCAGAAGAAGACCATGGGCTGGGAGGCCTCCACCGAGCGCCTGTACCC
CCGCGACGGCGTGCTGAAGGGCGAGATCCACCAGGCCCTGAAGCTGAAGGACGGCGGCCACTACCTGGTG
GAGTTCAAGACCATCTACATGGCCAAGAAGCCCGTGCAACTGCCCGGCTACTACTACGTGGACACCAAGC
TGGACATCACCTCCCACAACGAGGACTACACCATCGTGGAACAGTACGAGCGCTCCGAGGGCCGCCACCA
CCTGTTCCTGGGGCATGGCACCGGCAGCACCGGCAGCGGCAGCTCCGGCACCGCCTCCTCCGAGGACAAC
AACATGGCCGTCATCAAAGAGTTCATGCGCTTCAAGGTGCGCATGGAGGGCTCCATGAACGGCCACGAGT
TCGAGATCGAGGGCGAGGGCGAGGGCCGCCCCTACGAGGGCACCCAGACCGCCAAGCTGAAGGTGACCAA
GGGCGGCCCCCTGCCCTTCGCCTGGGACATCCTGTCCCCCCAGTTCATGTACGGCTCCAAGGCGTACGTG
AAGCACCCCGCCGACATCCCCGATTACAAGAAGCTGTCCTTCCCCGAGGGCTTCAAGTGGGAGCGCGTGA
TGAACTTCGAGGACGGCGGTCTGGTGACCGTGACCCAGGACTCCTCCCTGCAGGACGGCACGCTGATCTA
CAAGGTGAAGATGCGCGGCACCAACTTCCCCCCCGACGGCCCCGTAATGCAGAAGAAGACCATGGGCTGG
GAGGCCTCCACCGAGCGCCTGTACCCCCGCGACGGCGTGCTGAAGGGCGAGATCCACCAGGCCCTGAAGC
TGAAGGACGGCGGCCACTACCTGGTGGAGTTCAAGACCATCTACATGGCCAAGAAGCCCGTGCAACTGCC
CGGCTACTACTACGTGGACACCAAGCTGGACATCACCTCCCACAACGAGGACTACACCATCGTGGAACAG
TACGAGCGCTCCGAGGGCCGCCACCACCTGTTCCTGTACGGCATGGACGAGCTGTACAAGACCGGAGGGG
ATCGGTGGAGCTCCACCGGTGGCGGCCGCTCTAGAGAGAATCTTTATTTTCAGGGCGCCGCCAAATTCAA
AGAAACCGCTGCTGCTAAATTCGAACGCCAGCACATGGACAGCGGAGGTGGAGGTACTAGTCTCGAGGGT
TCTGGAGGATTGTTGCCCAAAAACTACCACTTGGAGAACGAGGTCGCAAGGTTGAAAAAATTGGTCGGTG
AGCGTGGCGGCTCAGGCGGCCTTCTTCCAAAAAATTATCATCTTGAAAATGAAGTTGCTAGACTTAAAAA
ACTTGTTGGAGAAAGAGGCGGGAGCGGCGGCCTGCTGCCCAAGAACTACCACCTGGAGAACGAGGTCGCC
CGCCTGAAGAAGCTGGTCGGCGAGCGCGGTGGTTCTGGAGGTTTGCTCCCAAAGAACTACCACTTGGAAA
ACGAAGTCGCAAGATTGAAGAAGTTGGTCGGTGAAAGAGGAGGAAGCGGAGGATTATTACCTAAAAATTA
TCATTTGGAAAATGAAGTTGCTAGATTGAAGAAGTTGGTTGGAGAGAGAGGGGGGTCTGGAGGACTACTA
CCGAAAAACTACCACCTAGAGAACGAGGTGGCCCGACTAAAAAAGCTAGTGGGCGAGCGCGGCGGCAGTG
GCGGCCTCCTCCCCAAGAATTACCACCTCGAAAATGAAGTAGCAAGGCTCAAGAAGCTCGTAGGAGAAAG
AGGTGGTTCCGGGGGACTCCTTCCAAAAAACTATCATCTTGAAAACGAAGTTGCACGTCTTAAAAAACTT
GTTGGCGAACGTGGCGGCTCTGGCGGGCTGCTGCCCAAGAATTACCACCTGGAAAATGAAGTGGCCCGCC
TGAAGAAGCTGGTGGGCGAACGCGGAGGCAGTGGAGGCCTACTACCGAAGAACTACCACCTAGAGAACGA
GGTGGCACGCCTAAAGAAGCTAGTGGGCGAGCGCGGCGGCTCGGGTGGTTTATTACCTAAGGAATTCGAG
GGCAGAGGAAGTCTTCTAACATGCGGTGACGTGGAGGAGAATCCCGGCCCTATCGATATGGCCAAGCCTT
TGTCTCAAGAAGAATCCACCCTCATTGAAAGAGCAACGGCTACAATCAACAGCATCCCCATCTCTGAAGA
CTACAGCGTCGCCAGCGCAGCTCTCTCTAGCGACGGCCGCATCTTCACTGGTGTCAATGTATATCATTTT
ACTGGGGGACCTTGTGCAGAACTCGTGGTGCTGGGCACTGCTGCTGCTGCGGCAGCTGGCAACCTGACTT
GTATCGTCGCGATCGGAAATGAGAACAGGGGCATCTTGAGCCCCTGCGGACGGTGCCGACAGGTGCTTCT
CGATCTGCATCCTGGGATCAAAGCCATAGTGAAGGACAGTGATGGACAGCCGACGGCAGTTGGGATTCGT
GAATTGCTGCCCTCTGGTTATGTGTGGGAGGGCTAAGGTACCACTAGTCCCGGGATGCATAGCGCTACGC
GTTAAGTCGACAATCAACCTCTGGATTACAAAATTTGTGAAAGATTGACTGGTATTCTTAACTATGTTGC
TCCTTTTACGCTATGTGGATACGCTGCTTTAATGCCTTTGTATCATGCTATTGCTTCCCGTATGGCTTTC
ATTTTCTCCTCCTTGTATAAATCCTGGTTGCTGTCTCTTTATGAGGAGTTGTGGCCCGTTGTCAGGCAAC
GTGGCGTGGTGTGCACTGTGTTTGCTGACGCAACCCCCACTGGTTGGGGCATTGCCACCACCTGTCAGCT
CCTTTCCGGGACTTTCGCTTTCCCCCTCCCTATTGCCACGGCGGAACTCATCGCCGCCTGCCTTGCCCGC
TGCTGGACAGGGGCTCGGCTGTTGGGCACTGACAATTCCGTGGTGTTGTCGGGGAAATCATCGTCCTTTC
CTTGGCTGCTCGCCTGTGTTGCCACCTGGATTCTGCGCGGGACGTCCTTCTGCTACGTCCCTTCGGCCCT
CAATCCAGCGGACCTTCCTTCCCGCGGCCTGCTGCCGGCTCTGCGGCCTCTTCCGCGTCTTCGCCTTCGC
CCTCAGACGAGTCGGATCTCCCTTTGGGCCGCCTCCCCGCGTCGACTTTAAGACCAATGACTTACAAGGC
AGCTGTAGATCTTAGCCACTTTTTAAAAGAAAAGGGGGGACTGGAAGGGCTAATTCACTCCCAACGAAGA
CAAGATCTGCTTTTTGCTTGTACTGGGTCTCTCTGGTTAGACCAGATCTGAGCCTGGGAGCTCTCTGGCT
AACTAGGGAACCCACTGCTTAAGCCTCAATAAAGCTTGCCTTGAGTGCTTCAAGTAGTGTGTGCCCGTCT
GTTGTGTGACTCTGGTAACTAGAGATCCCTCAGACCCTTTTAGTCAGTGTGGAAAATCTCTAGCAGTACG
TATAGTAGTTCATGTCATCTTATTATTCAGTATTTATAACTTGCAAAGAAATGAATATCAGAGAGTGAGA
GGAACTTGTTTATTGCAGCTTATAATGGTTACAAATAAAGCAATAGCATCACAAATTTCACAAATAAAGC
ATTTTTTTCACTGCATTCTAGTTGTGGTTTGTCCAAACTCATCAATGTATCTTATCATGTCTGGCTCTAG
CTATCCCGCCCCTAACTCCGCCCATCCCGCCCCTAACTCCGCCCAGTTCCGCCCATTCTCCGCCCCATGG
CTGACTAATTTTTTTTATTTATGCAGAGGCCGAGGCCGCCTCGGCCTCTGAGCTATTCCAGAAGTAGTGA
GGAGGCTTTTTTGGAGGCCTAGGGACGTACCCAATTCGCCCTATAGTGAGTCGTATTACGCGCGCTCACT
GGCCGTCGTTTTACAACGTCGTGACTGGGAAAACCCTGGCGTTACCCAACTTAATCGCCTTGCAGCACAT
CCCCCTTTCGCCAGCTGGCGTAATAGCGAAGAGGCCCGCACCGATCGCCCTTCCCAACAGTTGCGCAGCC
TGAATGGCGAATGGG
[124 nt withheld, positions 7016-7139]
C
[91 nt withheld, positions 7141-7231]
A
[49 nt withheld, positions 7233-7281]
CCTTTGACGTTGGAGTCCACGTTCTTT
[37 nt withheld, positions 7309-7345]
ACCCTATCTCGGTCTATTCTTTTGATTTATAAGGGATTTTGCCGATTTCGGCCTATTGGTTAAAAAATGA
GCTGATTTAACAAAAATTTAACGCGAATTTTAACAAAATATTAACGCTTACAATTTAGGTGGCACTTTTC
GGGGAAATGTGCGCGGAACCCCTATTTGTTTATTTTTCTAAATACATTCAAATATGTATCCGCTCATGAG
ACAATAACCCTGATAAATGCTTCAATAATATTGAAAAAGGAAGAGTATGAGTATTCAACATTTCCGTGTC
GCCCTTATTCCCTTTTTTGCGGCATTTTGCCTTCCTGTTTTTGCTCACCCAGAAACGCTGGTGAAAGTAA
AAGATGCTGAAGATCAGTTGGGTGCACGAGTGGGTTACATCGAACTGGATCTCAACAGCGGTAAGATCCT
TGAGAGTTTTCGCCCCGAAGAACGTTTTCCAATGATGAGCACTTTTAAAGTTCTGCTATGTGGCGCGGTA
TTATCCCGTATTGACGCCGGGCAAGAGCAACTCGGTCGCCGCATACACTATTCTCAGAATGACTTGGTTG
AGTACTCACCAGTCACAGAAAAGCATCTTACGGATGGCATGACAGTAAGAGAATTATGCAGTGCTGCCAT
AACCATGAGTGATAACACTGCGGCCAACTTACTTCTGACAACGATCGGAGGACCGAAGGAGCTAACCGCT
TTTTTGCACAACATGGGGGATCATGTAACTCGCCTTGATCGTTGGGAACCGGAGCTGAATGAAGCCATAC
CAAACGACGAGCGTGACACCACGATGCCTGTAGCAATGGCAACAACGTTGCGCAAACTATTAACTGGCGA
ACTACTTACTCTAGCTTCCCGGCAACAATTAATAGACTGGATGGAGGCGGATAAAGTTGCAGGACCACTT
CTGCGCTCGGCCCTTCCGGCTGGCTGGTTTATTGCTGATAAATCTGGAGCCGGTGAGCGTGGGTCTCGCG
GTATCATTGCAGCACTGGGGCCAGATGGTAAGCCCTCCCGTATCGTAGTTATCTACACGACGGGGAGTCA
GGCAACTATGGATGAACGAAATAGACAGATCGCTGAGATAGGTGCCTCACTGATTAAGCATTGGTAACTG
TCAGACCAAGTTTACTCATATATACTTTAGATTGATTTAAAACTTCATTTTTAATTTAAAAGGATCTAGG
TGAAGATCCTTTTTGATAATCTCATGACCAAAATCCCTTAACGTGAGTTTTCGTTCCACTGAGCGTCAGA
CCCCGTAGAAAAGATCAAAGGATCTTCTTGAGATCCTTTTTTTCTGCGCGTAATCTGCTGCTTGCAAACA
AAAAAACCACCGCTACCAGCGGTGGTTTGTTTGCCGGATCAAGAGCTACCAACTCTTTTTCCGAAGGTAA
CTGGCTTCAGCAGAGCGCAGATACCAAATACTGTTCTTCTAGTGTAGCCGTAGTTAGGCCACCACTTCAA
GAACTCTGTAGCACCGCCTACATACCTCGCTCTGCTAATCCTGTTACCAGTGGCTGCTGCCAGTGGCGAT
AAGTCGTGTCTTACCGGGTTGGACTCAAGACGATAGTTACCGGATAAGGCGCAGCGGTCGGGCTGAACGG
GGGGTTCGTGCACACAGCCCAGCTTGGAGCGAACGACCTACACCGAACTGAGATACCTACAGCGTGAGCT
ATGAGAAAGCGCCACGCTTCCCGAAGGGAGAAAGGCGGACAGGTATCCGGTAAGCGGCAGGGTCGGAACA
GGAGAGCGCACGAGGGAGCTTCCAGGGGGAAACGCCTGGTATCTTTATAGTCCTGTCGGGTTTCGCCACC
TCTGACTTGAGCGTCGATTTTTGTGATGCTCGTCAGGGGGGCGGAGCCTATGGAAAAACGCCAGCAACGC
GGCCTTTTTACGGTTCCTGGCCTTTTGCTGGCCTTTTGCTCACATGTTCTTTCCTGCGTTATCCCCTGAT
TCTGTGGATAACCGTATTACCGCCTTTGAGTGAGCTGATACCGCTCGCCGCAGCCGAACGACCGAGCGCA
GCGAGTCAGTGAGCGAGGAAGCGGAAGAGCGCCCAATACGCAAACCGCCTCTCCCCGCGCGT
